Addgene plasmid #212501: pTwist-SARS-CoV-2 Spike-deltaC18 F486V (GTT)
Purpose: Encodes SARS-CoV-2 spike F486V for pseudovirus production
Depositing lab: Alejandro Balazs. Depositing organization: Massachusetts General Hospital. Publication: Ongoing evolution of SARS-CoV-2 drives escape from mRNA vaccine-induced humoral immunity. Roederer AL, Cao Y, Denis KS, Sheehan ML, Li CJ, Lam EC, Gregory DJ, Poznansky MC, Iafrate AJ, Canaday DH, Gravenstein S, Garcia-Beltran WF, Balazs AB. medRxiv [Preprint]. 2024 Mar 7:2024.03.05.24303815. doi: 10.1101/2024.03.05.24303815. PubMed 38496628.
Backbone
  Vector backbone: pTwist-CMV-BetaGlobin-WPRE-Neo
  Backbone manufacturer: Twist
  Vector type: Mammalian Expression
Growth in bacteria
  Bacterial resistance: Ampicillin, 100 μg/mL
  Growth temperature: 37°C
  Growth strain: DH5alpha
  Copy number: High Copy
Gene/Insert
  Gene/Insert name: SARS-CoV-2 Spike F486V
  Species: Severe acute respiratory syndrome coronavirus 2
  Mutation: F486V
  Entrez Gene: S (a.k.a. GU280_gp02, spike glycoprotein)
  Promoter: CAG
  Cloning method: Ligation Independent Cloning
Terms and licenses: Academic/Nonprofit Terms; Industry Terms: Not Available to Industry
Depositor comments: Please visit https://www.medrxiv.org/content/10.1101/2024.03.05.24303815v1 for medRxiv preprint.
How to cite: pTwist-SARS-CoV-2 Spike-deltaC18 F486V (GTT) was a gift from Alejandro Balazs (Addgene plasmid # 212501 ; http://n2t.net/addgene:212501 ; RRID:Addgene_212501)
