[The description below was written by a language model from this plasmid's Addgene catalogue record and pLannotate feature annotations shown in this document.]
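Description:
pTwist-SARS-CoV-2 Spike-deltaC18 F486V (GTT) is a mammalian expression plasmid built on the Twist pTwist-CMV-BetaGlobin-WPRE-Neo backbone. It supplies a variant SARS-CoV-2 spike glycoprotein for pseudovirus production. It is propagated in E. coli as a high-copy plasmid through a ColE1/pUC-type origin and is selected with ampicillin via a β-lactamase gene. A separate cassette, consisting of the SV40 early promoter, the neo (nptII) gene and a bGH polyadenylation signal, provides a marker usable for neomycin-analogue (G418) selection in mammalian cells.

The payload is a spike open reading frame of about 3.8 kb carrying the single substitution F486V. The "GTT" in the name presumably denotes the valine codon used. The "deltaC18" in the name indicates removal of the last 18 residues of the cytoplasmic tail, a truncation commonly used to improve spike incorporation into pseudotyped particles, although the record does not explain it.

The catalogue lists the promoter as CAG. The annotated sequence, however, shows a CMV enhancer with CMV promoter segments followed by a truncated human β-globin intron, which matches the backbone name. No chicken β-actin element is annotated. The intron and the downstream WPRE both enhance transcript processing and expression, and an SV40 poly(A) signal is annotated downstream of the WPRE, though on the reverse strand. β-globin insulator fragments and bacterial and T7 terminators flank the units and help isolate them from read-through.

The plasmid carries no viral packaging elements. It serves as the envelope-expressing component, co-transfected with other vectors to make spike-pseudotyped particles. According to the associated study, these were used to examine how spike evolution affects escape from vaccine-induced antibody responses.
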