Features (pLannotate 1.2.2; 21 found; start..end, strand, type, name):
      1..3765    +  CDS            S: SPIKE_SARS2 - Experimental evidence at protein level: Swiss-Prot protein existence level 1. [Spike glycoprotein]: May down-regulate host tetherin (BST2) by lysosomal degradation, thereby counteracting its antiviral activity. From Severe acute respiratory syndrome coronavirus 2 (2019-nCoV) (SARS-CoV-2).
   3839..4427    +  misc_feature   WPRE: woodchuck hepatitis virus posttranscriptional regulatory element
   4480..4601    -  polyA_signal   SV40 poly(A) signal: SV40 polyadenylation signal
   4624..4693    -  CDS            large T antigen (fragment): large T antigen from SV40 (simian virus 40)
   4716..4762    +  terminator     T7 terminator: transcription terminator for bacteriophage T7 RNA polymerase
   4792..4928    +  terminator     rrnG terminator: transcription terminator from the E. coli ribosomal RNA rrnG operon (Albrechtsen et al., 1991)
   4973..5044    +  misc_feature   3' β-globin insulator: insulator downstream of the human β-globin locus (Farrell et al., 2002)
   5089..5285    +  promoter       SV40 promoter: SV40 early promoter
   5299..6090    +  CDS            neo: KKA2_KLEPN - Also known as kan, nptII. Experimental evidence at protein level: Swiss-Prot protein existence level 1. Resistance to kanamycin, neomycin, paromomycin, ribostamycin, butirosin and gentamicin B. From Klebsiella pneumoniae.
   6104..6328    +  polyA_signal   bGH poly(A) signal: bovine growth hormone polyadenylation signal
   6524..7112    -  rep_origin     ori: high-copy-number ColE1/pMB1/pBR322/pUC origin of replication
   7284..7348    -  CDS            bla(M) (fragment): β-lactamase lacking the signal sequence; bla(M); allows cytosolic expression of β-lactamase
   7858..8718    +  CDS            AmpR: β-lactamase; bla; confers resistance to ampicillin, carbenicillin, and related antibiotics
   8731..8867    +  terminator     rrnG terminator: transcription terminator from the E. coli ribosomal RNA rrnG operon (Albrechtsen et al., 1991)
   9019..9090    +  misc_feature   5' β-globin insulator: insulator upstream of the human β-globin locus (Farrell et al., 2002)
   9095..9141    -  terminator     T7 terminator: transcription terminator for bacteriophage T7 RNA polymerase
   9159..9207    -  polyA_signal   poly(A) signal: synthetic polyadenylation signal
   9288..9591    +  enhancer       CMV enhancer: human cytomegalovirus immediate early enhancer
   9664..9681    -  promoter       CMV promoter (fragment): human cytomegalovirus (CMV) immediate early promoter
   9744..9795    +  promoter       CMVd2 promoter: truncated human cytomegalovirus (CMV) immediate early promoter that yields moderately reduced expression relative to the full-length promoter
   9929..10404   +  intron         β-globin intron: internally truncated intron from human β-globin
>Addgene plasmid #212501 | pTwist-SARS-CoV-2 Spike-deltaC18 F486V (GTT) | addgene full sequence | sequence record 432819 | Addgene NGS Result
ATGTTTGTGTTCCTCGTTCTCCTGCCCCTCGTTTCTTCCCAATGCGTGAACCTCACAACTAGAACGCAGC
TCCCACCCGCTTACACGAACTCTTTTACTCGTGGAGTATACTATCCCGATAAAGTCTTTAGGTCCAGTGT
CCTTCATTCTACTCAAGACCTTTTCCTGCCATTCTTCTCAAATGTCACCTGGTTCCATGCTATCCACGTT
TCTGGCACCAACGGAACTAAACGATTTGATAATCCCGTCTTGCCATTTAACGATGGCGTATACTTTGCCT
CAACGGAGAAGTCCAACATTATCCGGGGATGGATATTTGGCACCACCCTGGACTCCAAGACACAGTCTCT
CCTCATTGTGAACAACGCCACCAATGTCGTCATCAAAGTCTGTGAATTTCAATTTTGTAACGATCCCTTT
CTCGGGGTTTATTATCATAAGAATAACAAGTCTTGGATGGAGTCAGAGTTCCGCGTTTACAGTTCCGCTA
ACAACTGTACTTTTGAGTACGTTTCCCAACCATTTCTCATGGATCTTGAAGGGAAGCAAGGCAACTTCAA
GAATCTCCGCGAATTTGTGTTTAAGAATATAGACGGCTACTTCAAAATTTATAGCAAGCATACCCCGATA
AATCTGGTTCGGGATCTCCCTCAAGGCTTCTCCGCGTTGGAACCCCTCGTGGACTTGCCGATTGGCATCA
ACATCACCCGGTTCCAAACCCTTCTTGCCCTTCATCGAAGCTACCTCACGCCTGGCGACAGTAGTAGTGG
TTGGACAGCGGGCGCAGCAGCCTACTATGTGGGATATTTGCAACCACGCACCTTTCTTCTCAAATATAAC
GAAAACGGAACAATTACCGATGCCGTAGACTGTGCCCTCGATCCCCTGTCCGAAACTAAATGCACACTCA
AGTCCTTCACAGTTGAGAAAGGCATATACCAAACCAGTAACTTCCGCGTCCAACCCACCGAATCCATTGT
TCGATTCCCTAACATCACCAATTTGTGTCCTTTCGGTGAAGTATTTAATGCCACTCGATTTGCATCAGTT
TATGCCTGGAATCGCAAGCGAATATCAAATTGTGTTGCAGATTATAGTGTCCTGTATAATAGCGCATCAT
TCAGCACTTTTAAGTGTTATGGGGTCAGCCCTACGAAATTGAATGACTTGTGTTTTACCAACGTTTACGC
AGATTCTTTCGTCATACGCGGCGACGAAGTCCGACAGATTGCACCGGGGCAAACCGGAAAGATAGCAGAC
TATAATTATAAGTTGCCGGATGACTTCACCGGCTGCGTTATAGCATGGAACTCCAATAATCTCGATTCAA
AAGTCGGCGGCAACTATAATTATCTTTACCGCCTGTTTCGCAAGTCAAATCTGAAGCCCTTTGAACGTGA
CATCTCCACCGAAATTTATCAAGCTGGCAGCACCCCATGTAATGGAGTGGAAGGGGTTAACTGTTATTTT
CCCCTTCAATCATACGGATTTCAACCAACAAATGGGGTGGGCTATCAACCATATCGGGTGGTAGTCTTGA
GCTTTGAGCTGCTCCACGCACCGGCTACAGTTTGCGGACCGAAGAAAAGCACTAACCTGGTGAAGAATAA
ATGTGTGAACTTCAACTTTAATGGGCTCACCGGAACAGGGGTGCTGACAGAATCAAACAAGAAATTTCTC
CCTTTTCAACAATTTGGTAGAGACATTGCCGATACCACAGATGCCGTCCGCGATCCGCAAACACTGGAAA
TCCTCGATATAACACCCTGTAGCTTCGGCGGGGTCAGCGTGATAACTCCCGGAACGAACACATCCAACCA
AGTGGCTGTCCTGTATCAAGATGTCAACTGTACCGAAGTCCCTGTGGCGATACACGCCGACCAACTGACA
CCCACCTGGAGAGTCTACTCAACAGGTTCCAATGTCTTTCAAACTAGAGCGGGTTGTCTCATTGGCGCTG
AGCATGTCAATAATTCATACGAATGTGATATTCCTATTGGGGCAGGAATCTGTGCGTCTTATCAAACTCA
AACGAACTCACCACGGCGCGCTCGCTCAGTAGCCAGCCAGTCCATAATCGCCTATACCATGAGTCTCGGG
GCTGAGAACTCCGTGGCTTATTCAAACAATTCCATCGCAATCCCAACTAACTTTACCATTAGCGTTACCA
CGGAAATCTTGCCCGTCAGCATGACTAAGACGAGCGTAGACTGTACGATGTATATCTGTGGGGATTCCAC
CGAGTGTAGCAACCTCTTGCTTCAATACGGGTCTTTCTGTACTCAACTCAACCGAGCATTGACCGGAATT
GCGGTCGAACAAGACAAGAATACCCAAGAGGTGTTCGCACAAGTAAAGCAAATATACAAAACGCCGCCAA
TCAAAGATTTTGGCGGGTTTAATTTTAGCCAAATACTGCCAGACCCATCTAAGCCTTCAAAACGCAGCTT
TATCGAGGATCTGCTGTTCAACAAAGTTACGTTGGCTGACGCGGGTTTCATTAAGCAGTATGGGGATTGT
TTGGGAGACATTGCGGCCCGCGACCTTATCTGTGCTCAAAAATTCAATGGGTTGACAGTTCTGCCCCCTC
TGCTCACTGATGAGATGATTGCACAGTATACATCAGCATTGTTGGCAGGAACCATTACATCCGGCTGGAC
TTTTGGCGCGGGTGCGGCCCTTCAAATACCTTTCGCTATGCAAATGGCTTACAGATTCAATGGGATTGGT
GTCACGCAAAATGTATTGTATGAAAATCAGAAGCTGATCGCTAATCAATTTAACAGCGCGATTGGCAAGA
TCCAAGATTCACTGTCAAGCACAGCGTCCGCCCTCGGCAAACTCCAAGATGTTGTGAATCAAAACGCCCA
GGCCCTGAATACCCTCGTGAAGCAACTGAGTTCTAACTTCGGCGCAATCTCCAGCGTCCTCAACGACATA
TTGTCCAGACTTGATAAGGTGGAAGCCGAGGTGCAAATTGATCGGCTCATCACAGGCAGGCTCCAGTCAC
TCCAAACTTATGTGACACAACAGTTGATCCGGGCTGCTGAGATACGAGCAAGCGCCAACCTGGCCGCCAC
TAAAATGTCAGAGTGCGTGCTCGGGCAGTCCAAACGGGTTGACTTTTGTGGCAAGGGCTATCACTTGATG
TCCTTCCCCCAATCCGCCCCACATGGAGTGGTCTTTCTCCACGTCACTTATGTCCCTGCTCAAGAGAAGA
ACTTTACGACAGCTCCAGCAATCTGTCACGATGGCAAAGCGCACTTTCCCAGGGAAGGCGTTTTCGTCAG
TAATGGCACGCATTGGTTTGTGACCCAAAGGAATTTCTATGAACCCCAAATCATAACCACTGACAATACA
TTTGTCTCAGGCAACTGTGATGTGGTCATTGGGATCGTGAACAACACGGTATATGATCCCCTGCAACCCG
AGTTGGATAGCTTCAAAGAGGAATTGGATAAATACTTTAAGAATCATACTTCACCCGATGTTGATCTCGG
GGACATATCAGGAATAAATGCAAGTGTCGTCAACATTCAGAAAGAGATTGATCGCCTTAATGAGGTCGCC
AAGAACTTGAATGAATCTTTGATCGACTTGCAAGAACTGGGCAAATACGAACAATATATTAAATGGCCCT
GGTACATTTGGTTGGGCTTTATCGCCGGACTTATAGCTATCGTTATGGTCACAATTATGTTGTGCTGTAT
GACTAGCTGTTGTTCCTGCTTGAAAGGATGTTGCAGTTGCGGATCTTGTTGTAAATAAAGGATCCTCTAG
AAGTTGTCTCCTCCTGCACTGACTGACTGATACAATCGATTTCTGGATCCGCAGGCCTAATCAACCTCTG
GATTACAAAATTTGTGAAAGATTGACTGGTATTCTTAACTATGTTGCTCCTTTTACGCTATGTGGATACG
CTGCTTTAATGCCTTTGTATCATGCTATTGCTTCCCGTATGGCTTTCATTTTCTCCTCCTTGTATAAATC
CTGGTTGCTGTCTCTTTATGAGGAGTTGTGGCCCGTTGTCAGGCAACGTGGCGTGGTGTGCACTGTGTTT
GCTGACGCAACCCCCACTGGTTGGGGCATTGCCACCACCTGTCAGCTCCTTTCCGGGACTTTCGCTTTCC
CCCTCCCTATTGCCACGGCGGAACTCATCGCCGCCTGCCTTGCCCGCTGCTGGACAGGGGCTCGGCTGTT
GGGCACTGACAATTCCGTGGTGTTGTCGGGGAAGCTGACGTCCTTTCCATGGCTGCTCGCCTGTGTTGCC
ACCTGGATTCTGCGCGGGACGTCCTTCTGCTACGTCCCTTCGGCCCTCAATCCAGCGGACCTTCCTTCCC
GCGGCCTGCTGCCGGCTCTGCGGCCTCTTCCGCGTCTTCGCCTTCGCCCTCAGACGAGTCGGATCTCCCT
TTGGGCCGCCTCCCCGCCTGTCTAGCTTGACTGACTGAGATACAGCGTACCTTCAGCTCACAGACATGAT
AAGATACATTGATGAGTTTGGACAAACCACAACTAGAATGCAGTGAAAAAAATGCTTTATTTGTGAAATT
TGTGATGCTATTGCTTTATTTGTAACCATTATAAGCTGCAATAAACAAGTTAACAACAACAATTGCATTC
ATTTTATGTTTCAGGTTCAGGGGGAGGTGTGGGAGGTTTTTTAAAGCAAGTAAAACCTCTACAAATGTGG
TATTGGCCCATCTCTATCGGTATCGTAGCATAACCCCTTGGGGCCTCTAAACGGGTCTTGAGGGGTTTTT
TGTGCCCCTCGGGCCGGATTGCTATCTACCGGCATTGGCGCAGAAAAAAATGCCTGATGCGACGCTGCGC
GTCTTATACTCCCACATATGCCAGATTCAGCAACGGATACGGCTTCCCCAACTTGCCCACTTCCATACGT
GTCCTCCTTACCAGAAATTTATCCTTAAGGTCGTCAGCTATCCTGCAGGCGATCTCTCGATTTCGATCAA
GACATTCCTTTAATGGTCTTTTCTGGACACCACTAGGGGTCAGAAGTAGTTCATCAAACTTTCTTCCCTC
CCTAATCTCATTGGTTACCTTGGGCTATCGAAACTTAATTAAGCGATCTGCATCTCAATTAGTCAGCAAC
CATAGTCCCGCCCCTAACTCCGCCCATCCCGCCCCTAACTCCGCCCAGTTCCGCCCATTCTCCGCCCCAT
CGCTGACTAATTTTTTTTATTTATGCAGAGGCCGAGGCCGCCTCGGCCTCTGAGCTATTCCAGAAGTAGT
GAGGAGGCTTTTTTGGAGGCCTAGGCTTTTGCAAAGGAGGTAGCCAACATGATTGAACAAGATGGATTGC
ACGCAGGTTCTCCCGCCGCTTGGGTGGAGAGGCTATTCGGCTATGACTGGGCACAACAGACAATCGGCTG
CTCTGATGCCGCCGTGTTCCGGCTGTCAGCGCAGGGGCGCCCGGTTCTTTTTGTCAAGACCGACCTGTCC
GGTGCCCTGAATGAACTCCAGGACGAGGCAGCGCGGCTATCGTGGCTGGCCACGACGGGCGTTCCTTGCG
CAGCTGTGCTCGACGTTGTCACTGAAGCGGGAAGGGACTGGCTGCTATTGGGCGAAGTGCCGGGGCAGGA
TCTCCTGTCATCTCACCTTGCTCCTGCCGAGAAAGTATCCATCATGGCTGATGCAATGCGGCGGCTGCAT
ACGCTTGATCCGGCTACCTGCCCATTCGACCACCAAGCGAAACATCGCATCGAGCGAGCACGTACTCGGA
TGGAAGCCGGTCTTGTCGATCAGGATGATCTGGACGAAGAGCATCAGGGGCTCGCGCCAGCCGAACTGTT
CGCCAGGCTCAAGGCGCGGATGCCCGACGGCGAGGATCTCGTCGTGACCCACGGCGATGCCTGCTTGCCG
AATATCATGGTGGAAAATGGCCGCTTTTCTGGATTCATCGACTGTGGCCGGCTGGGTGTGGCGGACCGCT
ATCAGGACATAGCGTTGGCTACCCGTGATATTGCTGAAGAGCTTGGCGGCGAATGGGCTGACCGCTTCCT
CGTGCTTTACGGTATCGCCGCTCCCGATTCGCAGCGCATCGCCTTCTATCGCCTTCTTGACGAGTTCTTC
TAGTATGTAAGCCCTGTGCCTTCTAGTTGCCAGCCATCTGTTGTTTGCCCCTCCCCCGTGCCTTCCTTGA
CCCTGGAAGGTGCCACTCCCACTGTCCTTTCCTAATAAAATGAGGAAATTGCATCGCATTGTCTGAGTAG
GTGTCATTCTATTCTGGGGGGTGGGGTGGGGCAGGACAGCAAGGGGGAGGATTGGGAAGACAATAGCAGG
CATGCTGGGGATGCGGTGGGCTCTATGGTTAATTAACCAGTCAAGTCAGCTACTTGGCGAGATCGACTTG
TCTGGGTTTCGACTACGCTCAGAATTGCGTCAGTCAAGTTCGATCTGGTCCTTGCTATTGCACCCGTTCT
CCGATTACGAGTTTCATTTAAATCATGTGAGCAAAAGGCCAGCAAAAGGCCAGGAACCGTAAAAAGGCCG
CGTTGCTGGCGTTTTTCCATAGGCTCCGCCCCCCTGACGAGCATCACAAAAATCGACGCTCAAGTCAGAG
GTGGCGAAACCCGACAGGACTATAAAGATACCAGGCGTTTCCCCCTGGAAGCTCCCTCGTGCGCTCTCCT
GTTCCGACCCTGCCGCTTACCGGATACCTGTCCGCCTTTCTCCCTTCGGGAAGCGTGGCGCTTTCTCATA
GCTCACGCTGTAGGTATCTCAGTTCGGTGTAGGTCGTTCGCTCCAAGCTGGGCTGTGTGCACGAACCCCC
CGTTCAGCCCGACCGCTGCGCCTTATCCGGTAACTATCGTCTTGAGTCCAACCCGGTAAGACACGACTTA
TCGCCACTGGCAGCAGCCACTGGTAACAGGATTAGCAGAGCGAGGTATGTAGGCGGTGCTACAGAGTTCT
TGAAGTGGTGGCCTAACTACGGCTACACTAGAAGAACAGTATTTGGTATCTGCGCTCTGCTGAAGCCAGT
TACCTTCGGAAAAAGAGTTGGTAGCTCTTGATCCGGCAAACAAACCACCGCTGGTAGCGGTGGTTTTTTT
GTTTGCAAGCAGCAGATTACGCGCAGAAAAAAAGGATCTCAAGAAGATCCTTTGATCTTTTCTACGGGGT
CTGACGCTCAGTGGAACGAAAACTCACGTTAAGGGATTTTGGTCATGAGATTATCAAAAAGGATCTTCAC
CTAGATCCTTTTAAATTAAAAATGAAGTTTTAAATCAATCTAAAGTATATATGAGTAAACTTGGTCTGAC
AGTTACCAATGCTTAATCAGTGAGGCACCTATCTCAGCGATCTGTCTATTTCGTTCATCCATAGTTGCAT
TTAAATTTCCGAACTCTCCAAGGCCCTCGTCGGAAAATCTTCAAACCTTTCGTCCGATCCATCTTGCAGG
CTACCTCTCGAACGAACTATCGCAAGTCTCTTGGCCGGCCTTGCGCCTTGGCTATTGCTTGGCAGCGCCT
ATCGCCAGGTATTACTCCAATCCCGAATATCCGAGATCGGGATCACCCGAGAGAAGTTCAACCTACATCC
TCAATCCCGATCTATCCGAGATCCGAGGAATATCGAAATCGGGGCGCGCCTGGTGTACCGAGAACGATCC
TCTCAGTGCGAGTCTCGACGATCCATATCGTTGCTTGGCAGTCAGCCAGTCGGAATCCAGCTTGGGACCC
AGGAAGTCCAATCGTCAGATATTGTACTCAAGCCTGGTCACGGCAGCGTACCGATCTGTTTAAACCTAGA
TATTGATAGTCTGATCGGTCAACGTATAATCGAGTCCTAGCTTTTGCAAACATCTATCAAGAGACAGGAT
CAGCAGGAGGCTTTCGCATGAGTATTCAACATTTCCGTGTCGCCCTTATTCCCTTTTTTGCGGCATTTTG
CCTTCCTGTTTTTGCTCACCCAGAAACGCTGGTGAAAGTAAAAGATGCTGAAGATCAGTTGGGTGCGCGA
GTGGGTTACATCGAACTGGATCTCAACAGCGGTAAGATCCTTGAGAGTTTTCGCCCCGAAGAACGCTTTC
CAATGATGAGCACTTTTAAAGTTCTGCTATGTGGCGCGGTATTATCCCGTATTGACGCCGGGCAAGAGCA
ACTCGGTCGCCGCATACACTATTCTCAGAATGACTTGGTTGAGTATTCACCAGTCACAGAAAAGCATCTT
ACGGATGGCATGACAGTAAGAGAATTATGCAGTGCTGCCATAACCATGAGTGATAACACTGCGGCCAACT
TACTTCTGACAACGATTGGAGGACCGAAGGAGCTAACCGCTTTTTTGCACAACATGGGGGATCATGTAAC
TCGCCTTGATCGTTGGGAACCGGAGCTGAATGAAGCCATACCAAACGACGAGCGTGACACCACGATGCCT
GTAGCAATGGCAACAACCTTGCGTAAACTATTAACTGGCGAACTACTTACTCTAGCTTCCCGGCAACAGT
TGATAGACTGGATGGAGGCGGATAAAGTTGCAGGACCACTTCTGCGCTCGGCCCTTCCGGCTGGCTGGTT
TATTGCTGATAAATCTGGAGCCGGTGAGCGTGGGTCTCGCGGTATCATTGCAGCACTGGGGCCAGATGGT
AAGCCCTCCCGTATCGTAGTTATCTACACGACGGGGAGTCAGGCAACTATGGATGAACGAAATAGACAGA
TCGCTGAGATAGGTGCCTCACTGATTAAGCATTGGTAACCGATTCTAGGTGCATTGGCGCAGAAAAAAAT
GCCTGATGCGACGCTGCGCGTCTTATACTCCCACATATGCCAGATTCAGCAACGGATACGGCTTCCCCAA
CTTGCCCACTTCCATACGTGTCCTCCTTACCAGAAATTTATCCTTAAGATCCCGAATCGTTTAAACTCGA
CTCTGGCTCTATCGAATCTCCGTCGTTTCGAGCTTACGCGAACAGCCGTGGCGCTCATTTGCTCGTCGGG
CATCGAATCTCGTCAGCTATCGTCAGCTTACCTTTTTGGCAGCGATCGCGGCTCCCGACATCTTGGACCA
TTAGCTCCACAGGTATCTTCTTCCCTCTAGTGGTCATAACAGCAGCTTCAGCTACCTCTCAATTCAAAAA
ACCCCTCAAGACCCGTTTAGAGGCCCCAAGGGGTTATGCTATCAATCGTTGCGTTACACACACAAAAAAC
CAACACACATCCATCTTCGATGGATAGCGATTTTATTATCTAACTGCTGATCGAGTGTAGCCAGATCTAG
TAATCAATTACGGGGTCATTAGTTCATAGCCCATATATGGAGTTCCGCGTTACATAACTTACGGTAAATG
GCCCGCCTGGCTGACCGCCCAACGACCCCCGCCCATTGACGTCAATAATGACGTATGTTCCCATAGTAAC
GCCAATAGGGACTTTCCATTGACGTCAATGGGTGGAGTATTTACGGTAAACTGCCCACTTGGCAGTACAT
CAAGTGTATCATATGCCAAGTACGCCCCCTATTGACGTCAATGACGGTAAATGGCCCGCCTGGCATTATG
CCCAGTACATGACCTTATGGGACTTTCCTACTTGGCAGTACATCTACGTATTAGTCATCGCTATTACCAT
GCTGATGCGGTTTTGGCAGTACATCAATGGGCGTGGATAGCGGTTTGACTCACGGGGATTTCCAAGTCTC
CACCCCATTGACGTCAATGGGAGTTTGTTTTGGCACCAAAATCAACGGGACTTTCCAAAATGTCGTAACA
ACTCCGCCCCATTGACGCAAATGGGCGGTAGGCGTGTACGGTGGGAGGTCTATATAAGCAGAGCTGGTTT
AGTGAACCGTCAGATCGCCTGGAGACGCCATCCACGCTGTTTTGACCTCCATAGAAGACACCGGGACCGA
TCCAGCCTCCCCTCGAAGCTTACATGTGGTACCGAGCTCGGATCCTGAGAACTTCAGGGTGAGTCTATGG
GACCCTTGATGTTTTCTTTCCCCTTCTTTTCTATGGTTAAGTTCATGTCATAGGAAGGGGAGAAGTAACA
GGGTACACATATTGACCAAATCAGGGTAATTTTGCATTTGTAATTTTAAAAAATGCTTTCTTCTTTTAAT
ATACTTTTTTGTTTATCTTATTTCTAATACTTTCCCTAATCTCTTTCTTTCAGGGCAATAATGATACAAT
GTATCATGCCTCTTTGCACCATTCTAAAGAATAACAGTGATAATTTCTGGGTTAAGGCAATAGCAATATT
TCTGCATATAAATATTTCTGCATATAAATTGTAACTGATGTAAGAGGTTTCATATTGCTAATAGCAGCTA
CAATCCAGCTACCATTCTGCTTTTATTTTATGGTTGGGATAAGGCTGGATTATTCTGAGTCCAAGCTAGG
CCCTTTTGCTAATCATGTTCATACCTCTTATCTTCCTCCCACAGCTCCTGGGCAACGTGCTGGTCTGTGT
GCTGGCCCATCACTTTGGCAAAGGCGGCCGCC
